Addgene plasmid #212994: pCMV5 n-myc mPirh2
Purpose: expresses mouse PIRH2
Depositing lab: Sheng-cai Lin. Depositing organization: Xiamen University. Publication: Low glucose metabolite 3-phosphoglycerate switches PHGDH from serine synthesis to p53 activation to control cell fate. Wu YQ, Zhang CS, Xiong J, Cai DQ, Wang CZ, Wang Y, Liu YH, Wang Y, Li Y, Wu J, Wu J, Lan B, Wang X, Chen S, Cao X, Wei X, Hu HH, Guo H, Yu Y, Ghafoor A, Xie C, Wu Y, Xu Z, Zhang C, Zhu M, Huang X, Sun X, Lin SY, Piao HL, Zhou J, Lin SC. Cell Res. 2023 Nov;33(11):835-850. doi: 10.1038/s41422-023-00874-4. Epub 2023 Sep 19. PubMed 37726403.
Backbone
  Vector backbone: pCMV5
  Vector type: Mammalian Expression
Growth in bacteria
  Bacterial resistance: Ampicillin, 100 μg/mL
  Growth temperature: 37°C
  Growth strain: DH5alpha
  Copy number: High Copy
Gene/Insert
  Gene/Insert name: pirh2 (alt name: RCHY1)
  Species: M. musculus (mouse)
  Insert size (bp): 783
  Entrez Gene: Rchy1 (a.k.a. ARNIP, CHIMP, Pirh2, Zfp363, Znf363)
  Promoter: cmv
  Tag / fusion protein: MYC (N terminal on insert)
  Cloning method: Ligation Independent Cloning
  Sequencing primers: 5′ CMV-F; 3′ Pcmv5-R
Terms and licenses: Academic/Nonprofit Terms; Industry Terms: Not Available to Industry
How to cite: pCMV5 n-myc mPirh2 was a gift from Sheng-cai Lin (Addgene plasmid # 212994 ; http://n2t.net/addgene:212994 ; RRID:Addgene_212994)
