[The description below was written by a language model from this plasmid's Addgene catalogue record and pLannotate feature annotations shown in this document.]
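Description:
pCMV5 n-myc mPirh2 is a mammalian expression plasmid of about 6 kb built on the pCMV5 backbone, designed to produce mouse PIRH2 (gene Rchy1, also known as Zfp363/Znf363, ARNIP or CHIMP) with an N-terminal Myc epitope tag. It is maintained in E. coli through a high-copy ColE1/pUC-type origin and selected with ampicillin via the β-lactamase gene and its native promoter. An f1 phage origin is also present, along with cloning-vector remnants that play no role in expression of the insert: fragments of lacZα and lacI, the lac promoter/operator with its CAP site, a T7 promoter and pieces of a pBluescript-type polylinker.

The expression cassette consists of the human cytomegalovirus immediate-early enhancer and promoter, followed by the short Myc tag coding sequence and then the 783 bp Rchy1 open reading frame, which the record says was inserted by ligation-independent cloning. Transcripts are terminated and polyadenylated by the human growth hormone poly(A) signal located downstream. An SV40 enhancer/early promoter region follows the poly(A) signal, but the annotation shows no mammalian selection marker driven by it, so the plasmid appears suited to transient transfection rather than drug selection of stable lines.

PIRH2 is a RING-type E3 ubiquitin ligase that targets proteins including p53, p73, HDAC1 and CDKN1B for ubiquitination and proteasomal degradation. The Myc tag allows detection or immunoprecipitation of the overexpressed protein with anti-Myc antibodies. The associated publication concerns p53 activation and cell-fate control under low glucose, though the record states the purpose only as expression of mouse PIRH2.
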