Features (pLannotate 1.2.2; 18 found; start..end, strand, type, name):
    308..687     +  enhancer       CMV enhancer: human cytomegalovirus immediate early enhancer
    689..888     +  promoter       CMV promoter: human cytomegalovirus (CMV) immediate early promoter
    931..947     -  misc_feature   MCS (fragment): pBluescript multiple cloning site
    958..987     +  CDS            Myc: Myc (human c-Myc proto-oncogene) epitope tag
   1000..1782    +  CDS            Rchy1: ZN363_MOUSE - Also known as Arnip, Chimp, Zfp363, Znf363. Experimental evidence at protein level: Swiss-Prot protein existence level 1. Mediates E3-dependent ubiquitination and proteasomal degradation of target proteins, including p53/TP53, P73, HDAC1 and CDKN1B. Preferentially acts on tetrameric p53/TP53. Increases AR transcription factor activity. Monoubiquitinates the translesion DNA polymerase POLH (By similarity). Contributes to the regulation of the cell cycle progression. From Mus musculus (Mouse).
   2277..2294    -  misc_feature   MCS (fragment): pBluescript multiple cloning site
   2301..2923    +  polyA_signal   hGH poly(A) signal: human growth hormone polyadenylation signal
   2952..3281    +  promoter       SV40 promoter: SV40 enhancer and early promoter
   3320..3338    -  promoter       T7 promoter: promoter for bacteriophage T7 RNA polymerase
   3376..3392    -  protein_bind   lac operator: The lac repressor binds to the lac operator to inhibit transcription in E. coli. This inhibition can be relieved by adding lactose or isopropyl-β-D-thiogalactopyranoside (IPTG). lac repressor encoded by lacI
   3400..3430    -  promoter       lac promoter: promoter for the E. coli lac operon
   3445..3466    -  protein_bind   CAP binding site: CAP binding activates transcription in the presence of cAMP. E. coli catabolite activator protein
   3479..3571    -  CDS            lacI (fragment): lac repressor; lacI; The lac repressor binds to the lac operator to inhibit transcription in E. coli. This inhibition can be relieved by adding lactose or isopropyl-β-D-thiogalactopyranoside (IPTG).
   3754..4342    -  rep_origin     ori: high-copy-number ColE1/pMB1/pBR322/pUC origin of replication
   4513..5373    -  CDS            AmpR: β-lactamase; bla; confers resistance to ampicillin, carbenicillin, and related antibiotics
   5374..5478    -  promoter       AmpR promoter: bla
   5505..5933    +  rep_origin     f1 ori (sequence partly withheld): f1 bacteriophage origin of replication; arrow indicates direction of (+) strand synthesis
   5964..148     -  CDS            lacZα (fragment) (across the origin): LacZα fragment of β-galactosidase; lacZ fragment
>Addgene plasmid #212994 | pCMV5 n-myc mPirh2 | addgene full sequence | sequence record 424327 | Addgene NGS Result
TTCAGGCTGCGCAACTGTTGGGAAGGGCGATCGGTGCGGGCCTCTTCGCTATTACGCCAGCTGGCGAAAG
GGGGATGTGCTGCAAGGCGATTAAGTTGGGTAACGCCAGGGTTTTCCCAGTCACGACGTTGTAAAACGAC
GGCCAGTGCCAAGCTGATCTATACATTGAATCAATATTGGCAATTAGCCATATTAGTCATTGGTTATATA
GCATAAATCAATATTGGCTATTGGCCATTGCATACGTTGTATCTATATCATAATATGTACATTTATATTG
GCTCATGTCCAATATGACCGCCATGTTGACATTGATTATTGACTAGTTATTAATAGTAATCAATTACGGG
GTCATTAGTTCATAGCCCATATATGGAGTTCCGCGTTACATAACTTACGGTAAATGGCCCGCCTGGCTGA
CCGCCCAACGACCCCCGCCCATTGACGTCAATAATGACGTATGTTCCCATAGTAACGCCAATAGGGACTT
TCCATTGACGTCAATGGGTGGAGTATTTACGGTAAACTGCCCACTTGGCAGTACATCAAGTGTATGATAT
GCCAAGTCCGCCCCCTATTGACGTCAATGACGGTAAATGGCCCGCCTGGCATTATGCCCAGTACATGACC
TTACGGGACTTTCCTACTTGGCAGTACATCTACGTATTAGTCATCGCTATTACCATGGTGATGCGGTTTT
GGCAGTACACCAATGGGCGTGGATAGCGGTTTGACTCACGGGGATTTCCAAGTCTCCACCCCATTGACGT
CAATGGGAGTTTGTTTTGGCACCAAAATCAACGGGACTTTCCAAAATGTCGTAATAACCCCGCCCCGTTG
ACGCAAATGGGCGGTAGGCGTGTACGGTGGGAGGTCTATATAAGCAGAGCTCGTTTAGTGAACCGTCAGA
ATTCAGATCTGGTACCACGCGTATCGATAAGCTTGATCATGGCAGAGGAGCAAAAGCTCATTTCTGAAGA
GGACTTGTTGCGGAAACATATGGCGGCGACGGCGCGGGAAGATGGCGTCCGCAACCTGGCGCAGGGGCCG
CGGGGCTGCGAGCACTATGACAGAGCTTGTCTCCTCAAGGCACCTTGTTGTGACAAGCTTTATACCTGCC
GGCTGTGTCACGATACCAATGAAGATCATCAGCTAGATCGTTTCAAAGTCAAGGAAGTGCAGTGCATCAA
CTGTGAAAAACTCCAACATGCCCAGCAGACTTGTGAAGACTGTAGCACATTGTTTGGAGAATATTACTGC
AGTATTTGCCACCTGTTTGACAAAGATAAGAGGCAGTACCACTGTGAGAGCTGTGGGATTTGTAGGATTG
GTCCAAAGGAAGATTTTTTCCATTGCTTGAAATGTAATTTATGCCTAACCACGAATCTTCGAGGAAAACA
CAAGTGTATTGAAAATGTTTCCCGGCAGAATTGTCCAATATGCTTGGAGGACATTCACACCTCCCGTGTT
GTTGCTCACGTCTTGCCGTGTGGGCATCTCCTACATAGAACGTGTTATGAAGAAATGTTGAAAGAAGGTT
ACAGATGCCCATTGTGTATGCATTCTGCCTTAGACATGACTCGGTACTGGAGACAACTAGATACTGAGGT
AGCACAGACTCCCATGCCATCCGAATACCAGAACGTGACTGTTGACATTCTCTGCAATGACTGTAATGGA
CGATCCACAGTCCAGTTCCATATCTTAGGCATGAAATGTAAGCTTTGTGACTCCTACAATACTGCCCAAG
CTGGAGGCCGTAGAGTGCCAGTGGATCAGCAGTGAGAAGCCTGTCCTTGGCTAGAGAACAGCTCTGTGAT
GGAGATGAAGCTCTGTAAAAGATCCCAGTGTTCGTTCATCTGCATCAGAGATGTTTCATACCACTGTCAC
AACAGGGGGTCACAGCGTGAACACCTGAGGATTCAAGATCTCTGGATGGAAATGTAATAGAGCTTACTGG
GTGATTGTAATAGCGATTACTGGGTGAAGCCTCTGAGCGTGTGTAGATTGGAAATTCCTTTAGTGTCAAG
TTTTGAAGCCAATGATGTTAGTCCCAGATATAGTCACATTCATCGAAATATTTTATATTTTCATGGAACT
TTAAGTGATACTATGCACGCAGAGTTAATTTCTTGTTCTTGATAGAACTACATTCAATTTTAACTAGTCT
TTGATTTTAAGGGCTGTACTGTGATTTTTAAGTTCTTATTAAAATCTAATTACGTGTGCAAAAAAAAAAA
AAAAAAAAAAAAAAAAAAAAAAAAAAAAAAACTCGAGATCCACTAGTTCTAGAGGATCCCGGGTGGCATC
CCTGTGACCCCTCCCCAGTGCCTCTCCTGGCCCTGGAAGTTGCCACTCCAGTGCCCACCAGCCTTGTCCT
AATAAAATTAAGTTGCATCATTTTGTCTGACTAGGTGTCCTTCTATAATATTATGGGGTGGAGGGGGGTG
GTATGGAGCAAGGGGCAAGTTGGGAAGACAACCTGTAGGGCCTGCGGGGTCTATTGGGAACCAAGCTGGA
GTGCAGTGGCACAATCTTGGCTCACTGCAATCTCCGCCTCCTGGGTTCAAGCGATTCTCCTGCCTCAGCC
TCCCGAGTTGTTGGGATTCCAGGCATGCATGACCAGGCTCAGCTAATTTTTGTTTTTTTGGTAGAGACGG
GGTTTCACCATATTGGCCAGGCTGGTCTCCAACTCCTAATCTCAGGTGATCTACCCACCTTGGCCTCCCA
AATTGCTGGGATTACAGGCGTGAACCACTGCTCCCTTCCCTGTCCTTCTGATTTTAAAATAACTATACCA
GCAGGAGGACGTCCAGACACAGCATAGGCTACCTGGCCATGCCCAACCGGTGGGACATTTGAGTTGCTTG
CTTGGCACTGTCCTCTCATGCGTTGGGTCCACTCAGTAGATGCCTGTTGAATTGGGTACGCGGCCAGCTT
GGCTGTGGAATGTGTGTCAGTTAGGGTGTGGAAAGTCCCCAGGCTCCCCAGCAGGCAGAAGTATGCAAAG
CATGCATCTCAATTAGTCAGCAACCAGGTGTGGAAAGTCCCCAGGCTCCCCAGCAGGCAGAAGTATGCAA
AGCATGCATCTCAATTAGTCAGCAACCATAGTCCCGCCCCTAACTCCGCCCATCCCGCCCCTAACTCCGC
CCAGTTCCGCCCATTCTCCGCCCCATGGCTGACTAATTTTTTTTATTTATGCAGAGGCCGAGGCCGCCTC
GGCCTCTGAGCTATTCCAGAAGTAGTGAGGAGGCTTTTTTGGAGGCCTAGGCTTTTGCAAAAAGCTCCTC
GAGGAACTGAAAAACCAGAAAGTTAATTCCCTATAGTGAGTCGTATTAAATTCGTAATCATGTCATAGCT
GTTTCCTGTGTGAAATTGTTATCCGCTCACAATTCCACACAACATACGAGCCGGAAGCATAAAGTGTAAA
GCCTGGGGTGCCTAATGAGTGAGCTAACTCACATTAATTGCGTTGCGCTCACTGCCCGCTTTCCAGTCGG
GAAACCTGTCGTGCCAGCTGCATTAATGAATCGGCCAACGCGCGGGGAGAGGCGGTTTGCGTATTGGGCG
CTCTTCCGCTTCCTCGCTCACTGACTCGCTGCGCTCGGTCGTTCGGCTGCGGCGAGCGGTATCAGCTCAC
TCAAAGGCGGTAATACGGTTATCCACAGAATCAGGGGATAACGCAGGAAAGAACATGTGAGCAAAAGGCC
AGCAAAAGGCCAGGAACCGTAAAAAGGCCGCGTTGCTGGCGTTTTTCCATAGGCTCCGCCCCCCTGACGA
GCATCACAAAAATCGACGCTCAAGTCAGAGGTGGCGAAACCCGACAGGACTATAAAGATACCAGGCGTTT
CCCCCTGGAAGCTCCCTCGTGCGCTCTCCTGTTCCGACCCTGCCGCTTACCGGATACCTGTCCGCCTTTC
TCCCTTCGGGAAGCGTGGCGCTTTCTCATAGCTCACGCTGTAGGTATCTCAGTTCGGTGTAGGTCGTTCG
CTCCAAGCTGGGCTGTGTGCACGAACCCCCCGTTCAGCCCGACCGCTGCGCCTTATCCGGTAACTATCGT
CTTGAGTCCAACCCGGTAAGACACGACTTATCGCCACTGGCAGCAGCCACTGGTAACAGGATTAGCAGAG
CGAGGTATGTAGGCGGTGCTACAGAGTTCTTGAAGTGGTGGCCTAACTACGGCTACACTAGAAGAACAGT
ATTTGGTATCTGCGCTCTGCTGAAGCCAGTTACCTTCGGAAAAAGAGTTGGTAGCTCTTGATCCGGCAAA
CAAACCACCGCTGGTAGCGGTGGTTTTTTTGTTTGCAAGCAGCAGATTACGCGCAGAAAAAAAGGATCTC
AAGAAGATCCTTTGATCTTTTCTACGGGGTCTGACGCTCAGTGGAACGAAAACTCACGTTAAGGGATTTT
GGTCATGAGATTATCAAAAAGGATCTTCACCTAGATCCTTTTAAATTAAAAATGAAGTTTTAAATCAATC
TAAAGTATATATGAGTAAACTTGGTCTGACAGTTACCAATGCTTAATCAGTGAGGCACCTATCTCAGCGA
TCTGTCTATTTCGTTCATCCATAGTTGCCTGACTCCCCGTCGTGTAGATAACTACGATACGGGAGGGCTT
ACCATCTGGCCCCAGTGCTGCAATGATACCGCGAGACCCACGCTCACCGGCTCCAGATTTATCAGCAATA
AACCAGCCAGCCGGAAGGGCCGAGCGCAGAAGTGGTCCTGCAACTTTATCCGCCTCCATCCAGTCTATTA
ATTGTTGCCGGGAAGCTAGAGTAAGTAGTTCGCCAGTTAATAGTTTGCGCAACGTTGTTGCCATTGCTAC
AGGCATCGTGGTGTCACGCTCGTCGTTTGGTATGGCTTCATTCAGCTCCGGTTCCCAACGATCAAGGCGA
GTTACATGATCCCCCATGTTGTGCAAAAAAGCGGTTAGCTCCTTCGGTCCTCCGATCGTTGTCAGAAGTA
AGTTGGCCGCAGTGTTATCACTCATGGTTATGGCAGCACTGCATAATTCTCTTACTGTCATGCCATCCGT
AAGATGCTTTTCTGTGACTGGTGAGTACTCAACCAAGTCATTCTGAGAATAGTGTATGCGGCGACCGAGT
TGCTCTTGCCCGGCGTCAATACGGGATAATACCGCGCCACATAGCAGAACTTTAAAAGTGCTCATCATTG
GAAAACGTTCTTCGGGGCGAAAACTCTCAAGGATCTTACCGCTGTTGAGATCCAGTTCGATGTAACCCAC
TCGTGCACCCAACTGATCTTCAGCATCTTTTACTTTCACCAGCGTTTCTGGGTGAGCAAAAACAGGAAGG
CAAAATGCCGCAAAAAAGGGAATAAGGGCGACACGGAAATGTTGAATACTCATACTCTTCCTTTTTCAAT
ATTATTGAAGCATTTATCAGGGTTATTGTCTCATGAGCGGATACATATTTGAATGTATTTAGAAAAATAA
ACAAATAGGGGTTCCGCGCACATTTCCCCGAAAAGTGCCACCTG
[124 nt withheld, positions 5505-5628]
C
[91 nt withheld, positions 5630-5720]
A
[49 nt withheld, positions 5722-5770]
CCTTTGACGTTGGAGTCCACGTTCTTT
[37 nt withheld, positions 5798-5834]
ACCCTATCTCGGTCTATTCTTTTGATTTATAAGGGATTTTGCCGATTTCGGCCTATTGGTTAAAAAATGA
GCTGATTTAACAAAAATTTAACGCGAATTTTAACAAAATATTAACGCTTACAATTTCCATTCGCCA
