>Addgene plasmid #212994 | pCMV5 n-myc mPirh2 | depositor partial sequence | sequence record 415580 | PIRH2
ATGGCGGCGACGGCGCGGGAAGATGGCGTCCGCAACCTGGCGCAGGGGCCGCGGGGCTGCGAGCACTATG
ACAGAGCTTGTCTCCTCAAGGCACCTTGTTGTGACAAGCTTTATACCTGCCGGCTGTGTCACGATACCAA
TGAAGATCATCAGCTAGATCGTTTCAAAGTCAAGGAAGTGCAGTGCATCAACTGTGAAAAACTCCAACAT
GCCCAGCAGACTTGTGAAGACTGTAGCACATTGTTTGGAGAATATTACTGCAGTATTTGCCACCTGTTTG
ACAAAGATAAGAGGCAGTACCACTGTGAGAGCTGTGGGATTTGTAGGATTGGTCCAAAGGAAGATTTTTT
CCATTGCTTGAAATGTAATTTATGCCTAACCACGAATCTTCGAGGAAAACACAAGTGTATTGAAAATGTT
TCCCGGCAGAATTGTCCAATATGCTTGGAGGACATTCACACCTCCCGTGTTGTTGCTCACGTCTTGCCGT
GTGGGCATCTCCTACATAGAACGTGTTATGAAGAAATGTTGAAAGAAGGTTACAGATGCCCATTGTGTAT
GCATTCTGCCTTAGACATGACTCGGTACTGGAGACAACTAGATACTGAGGTAGCACAGACTCCCATGCCA
TCCGAATACCAGAACGTGACTGTTGACATTCTCTGCAATGACTGTAATGGACGATCCACAGTCCAGTTCC
ATATCTTAGGCATGAAATGTAAGCTTTGTGACTCCTACAATACTGCCCAAGCTGGAGGCCGTAGAGTGCC
AGTGGATCAGCAG
